>Addgene plasmid #40414 | LRRK2_1867_2161_F1908A_F2079G | depositor full sequence | sequence record 52091 | LRRK2_1867_2161_F1908A_F2079G sequence 9085 bps
GGAACGGCTCCGCCCACTATTAATGAAATTAAAAATTCCAATTTTAAAAAACGCAGCAAGAGAAACATTT
GTATGAAAGAATGCGTAGAAGGAAAGAAAAATGTCGTCGACATGCTGAACAACAAGATTAATATGCCTCC
GTGTATAAAAAAAATATTGAACGATTTGAAAGAAAACAATGTACCGCGCGGCGGTATGTACAGGAAGAGG
TTTATACTAAACTGTTACATTGCAAACGTGGTTTCGTGTGCCAAGTGTGAAAACCGATGTTTAATCAAGG
CTCTGACGCATTTCTACAACCACGACTCCAAGTGTGTGGGTGAAGTCATGCATCTTTTAATCAAATCCCA
AGATGTGTATAAACCACCAAACTGCCAAAAAATGAAAACTGTCGACAAGCTCTGTCCGTTTGCTGGCAAC
TGCAAGGGTCTCAATCCTATTTGTAATTATTGAATAATAAAACAATTATAAATGCTAAATTTGTTTTTTA
TTAACGATACAAACCAAACGCAACAAGAACATTTGTAGTATTATCTATAATTGAAAACGCGTAGTTATAA
TCGCTGAGGTAATATTTAAAATCATTTTCAAATGATTCACAGTTAATTTGCGACAATATAATTTTATTTT
CACATAAACTAGACGCCTTGTCGTCTTCTTCTTCGTATTCCTTCTCTTTTTCATTTTTCTCTTCATAAAA
ATTAACATAGTTATTATCGTATCCATATATGTATCTATCGTATAGAGTAAATTTTTTGTTGTCATAAATA
TATATGTCTTTTTTAATGGGGTGTATAGTACCGCTGCGCATAGTTTTTCTGTAATTTACAACAGTGCTAT
TTTCTGGTAGTTCTTCGGAGTGTGTTGCTTTAATTATTAAATTTATATAATCAATGAATTTGGGATCGTC
GGTTTTGTACAATATGTTGCCGGCATAGTACGCAGCTTCTTCTAGTTCAATTACACCATTTTTTAGCAGC
ACCGGATTAACATAACTTTCCAAAATGTTGTACGAACCGTTAAACAAAAACAGTTCACCTCCCTTTTCTA
TACTATTGTCTGCGAGCAGTTGTTTGTTGTTAAAAATAACAGCCATTGTAATGAGACGCACAAACTAATA
TCACAAACTGGAAATGTCTATCAATATATAGTTGCTGATCAGATCCTCATTGTTTGCCTCCCTGCTGCGG
TTTTTCACCGAAGTTCATGCCAGTCCAGCGTTTTTGCAGCAGAAAAGCCGCCGACTTCGGTTTGCGGTCG
CGAGTGAAGATCCCTTTCTTGTTACCGCCAACGCGCAATATGCCTTGCGAGGTCGCAAAATCGGCGAAAT
TCCATACCTGTTCACCGACGACGGCGCTGACGCGATCAAAGACGCGGTGATACATATCCAGCCATGCACA
CTGATACTCTTCACTCCACATGTCGGTGTACATTGAGTGCAGCCCGGCTAACGTATCCACGCCGTATTCG
GTGATGATAATCGGCTGATGCAGTTTCTCCTGCCAGGCCAGAAGTTCTTTTTCCAGTACCTTCTCTGCCG
TTTCCAAATCGCCGCTTTGGACATACCATCCGTAATAACGGTTCAGGCACAGCACATCAAAGAGATCGCT
GATGGTATCGGTGTGAGCGTCGCAGAACATTACATTGACGCAGGTGATCGGACGCGTCGGGTCGAGTTTA
CGCGTTGCTTCCGCCAGTGGCGCGAAATATTCCCGTGCACCTTGCGGACGGGTATCCGGTTCGTTGGCAA
TACTCCACATCACCACGCTTGGGTGGTTTTTGTCACGCGCTATCAGCTCTTTAATCGCCTGTAAGTGCGC
TTGCTGAGTTTCCCCGTTGACTGCCTCTTCGCTGTACAGTTCTTTCGGCTTGTTGCCCGCTTCGAAACCA
ATGCCTAAAGAGAGCGAAAAGCCGACAGCAGCAGTTTCATCAATCACCACGATGCCATGTTCATCTGCCC
AGTCGAGCATCTCTTCAGCGTAAGGGTAATGCGAGGTACGGTAGGAGTTGGCCCCAATCCAGTCCATTAA
TGCGTGGTCGTGCACCATCAGCACGTTATCGAATCCTTTGCCACGTAAGTCCGCATCTTCATGACGACCA
AAGCCAGTAAAGTAGAACGGTTTGTGGTTAATCAGGAACTGTTGGCCCTTCACTGCCACTGACCGGATGC
CGACGCGAAGCGGGTAGATATCACACTCTGTCTGGCTTTTGGCTGTGACGCACAGTTCATAGAGATAACC
TTCACCCGGTTGCCAGAGGTGCGGATTCACCACTTGCAAAGTCCCGCTAGTGCCTTGTCCAGTTGCAACC
ACCTGTTGATCCGCATCACGCAGTTCAACGCTGACATCACCATTGGCCACCACCTGCCAGTCAACAGACG
CGTGGTTACAGTCTTGCGCGACATGCGTCACCACGGTGATATCGTCCACCCAGGTGTTCGGCGTGGTGTA
GAGCATTACGCTGCGATGGATTCCGGCATAGTTAAAGAAATCATGGAAGTAAGACTGCTTTTTCTTGCCG
TTTTCGTCGGTAATCACCATTCCCGGCGGGATAGTCTGCCAGTTCAGTTCGTTGTTCACACAAACGGTGA
TACGTACACTTTTCCCGGCAATAACATACGGCGTGACATCGGCTTCAAATGGCGTATAGCCGCCCTGATG
CTCCATCACTTCCTGATTATTGACCCACACTTTGCCGTAATGAGTGACCGCATCGAAACGCAGCACGATA
CGCTGGCCTGCCCAACCTTTCGGTATAAAGACTTCGCGCTGATACCAGACGTTGCCCGCATAATTACGAA
TATCTGCATCGGCGAACTGATCGTTAAAACTGCCTGGCACAGCAATTGCCCGGCTTTCTTGTAACGCGCT
TTCCCACCAACGCTGATCAATTCCACAGTTTTCGCGATCCAGACTGAATGCCCACAGGCCGTCGAGTTTT
TTGATTTCACGGGTTGGGGTTTCTACAGGACGGACCATATTTATAGGTGTAATTTATGTAGCTGTAATTT
TTACCTTATTAATATTTTTTACGCTTTGCATTCGACGACTGAACTCCCAAATATATGTTTAACTCGTCTT
GGTCGTTTGAATTTTTGTTGCTGTGTTTCCTAATATTTTCCATCACCTTAAATATGTTATTGTAATCCTC
AATGTTGAACTTGCAATTGGACACGGCATAGTTTTCCATAGTCGTGTAAAACATGGTATTGGCTGCATTG
TAATACATCCGACTGAGCGGGTACGGATCTATGTGTTTGAGCAGCCTGTTCAAAAACTCTGCATCGTCGC
AAAACGGAATTTCGTCGACAGATCTGATCATGGAGATAATTAAAATGATAACCATCTCGCAAATAAATAA
GTATTTTACTGTTTTCGTAACAGTTTTGTAATAAAAAAACCTATAAATATAGGATCTATGCACCACCATC
ACCACCATCACCACGAGAACCTTTATTTCCAAGGATCAATGGCACCGATCCTGGGGTATTGGAAGATCAA
GGGCCTAGTGCAGCCCACTCGTCTGCTCCTGGAGTACCTAGAAGAGAAGTATGAGGAGCACCTTTATGAG
CGGGACGAGGGTGACAAGTGGCGCAATAAGAAATTCGAGCTAGGCTTGGAATTCCCCAATCTGCCTTATT
ACATCGATGGCGACGTTAAGTTGACTCAGTCCATGGCCATCATCCGCTACATCGCCGACAAGCACAATAT
GCTAGGCGGGTGCCCGAAGGAGCGAGCTGAGATCTCTATGTTGGAAGGGGCCGTGCTGGATATCCGCTAC
GGCGTGAGCCGCATTGCATACTCAAAGGATTTCGAGACCCTCAAGGTTGACTTCCTGTCAAAGCTGCCTG
AAATGCTAAAGATGTTCGAAGACCGTCTCTGTCATAAGACCTACCTGAACGGGGACCACGTGACACACCC
GGACTTTATGTTGTATGACGCTCTGGACGTCGTGCTTTATATGGACCCTATGTGCCTGGACGCTTTTCCC
AAACTAGTGTGTTTCAAGAAACGTATCGAAGCTATCCCTCAGATTGATAAGTACCTGAAGTCCTCAAAGT
ACATCGCCTGGCCCCTTCAAGGTTGGCAAGCCACATTTGGCGGTGGCGACCATCCTCCCAAGTCAGACCT
AGTGCCTAGGCACAACCAGACCAGCCTATATAAGAAAGCCGGGTCAGCTGCCGCTGTGCTGGAGGAGAAC
CTGTATTTCCAGGGCGGATCCAACATCATGCTCAACAACGATGAGCTCGAATTTGAACAAGCTCCAGAAT
TCCTGCTCGGCGACGGCTCTTTCGGCTCCGTATACCGTGCTGCTTATGAAGGCGAAGAAGTCGCCGTAAA
GATCGCTAACAAGCACACCTCGCTCCGTCTGCTCCGTCAGGAACTGGTCGTTCTGTGTCATCTGCACCAT
CCGAGCCTCATCTCCCTGCTGGCCGCTGGCATCCGTCCTCGTATGCTGGTGATGGAGCTGGCATCCAAGG
GCTCTCTCGACCGCCTGCTGCAGCAGGACAAGGCTTCTCTGACCCGTACTCTGCAGCATCGTATCGCTCT
GCATGTAGCTGACGGCCTGCGTTATCTTCATTCTGCAATGATCATTTATCGCGACCTGAAACCTCATAAT
GTACTGCTGTTTACTCTGTACCCGAACGCTGCCATCATCGCTAAGATTGCAGACTATGGTATTGCGCAGT
ACTGCTGCCGCATGGGCATTAAAACAAGCGAAGGTACGCCGGGTTTCCGTGCTCCAGAAGTGGCTCGTGG
CAACGTTATTTACAACCAGCAAGCTGACGTTTACTCGTTCGGTCTGCTCCTGTACGATATCCTGACTACC
GGCGGCCGTATCGTAGAAGGTCTGAAGGGCCCTAACGAATTCGACGAACTGGAAATCCAGGGCAAGCTGC
CAGACCCGGTTAAAGAATACGGTTGCGCTCCGTGGCCGATGGTAGAGAAGCTCATCAAACAGTGCCTTAA
AGAAAACCCTCAGGAACGTCCAACCTCTGCTCAAGTGTTCGACATCCTTAACAGCGCTGAACTCGTCTGT
CTGACTCGCCGTATTCTCCTGCCTAAGAATGTTATCGTGGAATGTATGGTTGCTACTCACCATAACTGAT
GATAAGCTTTAGTAAGCACTCGAGCACCACCACCACCACCACTAACCTAGGTAGCTGAGCGCATGCAAGC
TGATCCGGGTTATTAGTACATTTATTAAGCGCTAGATTCTGTGCGTTGTTGATTTACAGACAATTGTTGT
ACGTATTTTAATAATTCATTAAATTTATAATCTTTAGGGTGGTATGTTAGAGCGAAAATCAAATGATTTT
CAGCGTCTTTATATCTGAATTTAAATATTAAATCCTCAATAGATTTGTAAAATAGGTTTCGATTAGTTTC
AAACAAGGGTTGTTTTTCCGAACCGATGGCTGGACTATCTAATGGATTTTCGCTCAACGCCACAAAACTT
GCCAAATCTTGTAGCAGCAATCTAGCTTTGTCGATATTCGTTTGTGTTTTGTTTTGTAATAAAGGTTCGA
CGTCGTTCAAAATATTATGCGCTTTTGTATTTCTTTCATCACTGTCGTTAGTGTACAATTGACTCGACGT
AAACACGTTAAATAGAGCTTGGACATATTTAACATCGGGCGTGTTAGCTTTATTAGGCCGATTATCGTCG
TCGTCCCAACCCTCGTCGTTAGAAGTTGCTTCCGAAGACGATTTTGCCATAGCCACACGACGCCTATTAA
TTGTGTCGGCTAACACGTCCGCGATCAAATTTGTAGTTGAGCTTTTTGGAATTATTTCTGATTGCGGGCG
TTTTTGGGCGGGTTTCAATCTAACTGTGCCCGATTTTAATTCAGACAACACGTTAGAAAGCGATGGTGCA
GGCGGTGGTAACATTTCAGACGGCAAATCTACTAATGGCGGCGGTGGTGGAGCTGATGATAAATCTACCA
TCGGTGGAGGCGCAGGCGGGGCTGGCGGCGGAGGCGGAGGCGGAGGTGGTGGCGGTGATGCAGACGGCGG
TTTAGGCTCAAATGTCTCTTTAGGCAACACAGTCGGCACCTCAACTATTGTACTGGTTTCGGGCGCCGTT
TTTGGTTTGACCGGTCTGAGACGAGTGCGATTTTTTTCGTTTCTAATAGCTTCCAACAATTGTTGTCTGT
CGTCTAAAGGTGCAGCGGGTTGAGGTTCCGTCGGCATTGGTGGAGCGGGCGGCAATTCAGACATCGATGG
TGGTGGTGGTGGTGGAGGCGCTGGAATGTTAGGCACGGGAGAAGGTGGTGGCGGCGGTGCCGCCGGTATA
ATTTGTTCTGGTTTAGTTTGTTCGCGCACGATTGTGGGCACCGGCGCAGGCGCCGCTGGCTGCACAACGG
AAGGTCGTCTGCTTCGAGGCAGCGCTTGGGGTGGTGGCAATTCAATATTATAATTGGAATACAAATCGTA
AAAATCTGCTATAAGCATTGTAATTTCGCTATCGTTTACCGTGCCGATATTTAACAACCGCTCAATGTAA
GCAATTGTATTGTAAAGAGATTGTCTCAAGCTCGGATCGATCCCGCACGCCGATAACAAGCCTTTTCATT
TTTACTACAGCATTGTAGTGGCGAGACACTTCGCTGTCGTCGAGGTTTAAACGCTTCCTCGCTCACTGAC
TCGCTGCGCTCGGTCGTTCGGCTGCGGCGAGCGGTATCAGCTCACTCAAAGGCGGTAATACGGTTATCCA
CAGAATCAGGGGATAACGCAGGAAAGAACATGTGAGCAAAAGGCCAGCAAAAGGCCAGGAACCGTAAAAA
GGCCGCGTTGCTGGCGTTTTTCCATAGGCTCCGCCCCCCTGACGAGCATCACAAAAATCGACGCTCAAGT
CAGAGGTGGCGAAACCCGACAGGACTATAAAGATACCAGGCGTTTCCCCCTGGAAGCTCCCTCGTGCGCT
CTCCTGTTCCGACCCTGCCGCTTACCGGATACCTGTCCGCCTTTCTCCCTTCGGGAAGCGTGGCGCTTTC
TCATAGCTCACGCTGTAGGTATCTCAGTTCGGTGTAGGTCGTTCGCTCCAAGCTGGGCTGTGTGCACGAA
CCCCCCGTTCAGCCCGACCGCTGCGCCTTATCCGGTAACTATCGTCTTGAGTCCAACCCGGTAAGACACG
ACTTATCGCCACTGGCAGCAGCCACTGGTAACAGGATTAGCAGAGCGAGGTATGTAGGCGGTGCTACAGA
GTTCTTGAAGTGGTGGCCTAACTACGGCTACACTAGAAGGACAGTATTTGGTATCTGCGCTCTGCTGAAG
CCAGTTACCTTCGGAAAAAGAGTTGGTAGCTCTTGATCCGGCAAACAAACCACCGCTGGTAGCGGTGGTT
TTTTTGTTTGCAAGCAGCAGATTACGCGCAGAAAAAAAGGATCTCAAGAAGATCCTTTGATCTTTTCTAC
GGGGTCTGACGCTCAGTGGAACGAAAACTCACGTTAAGGGATTTTGGTCATGAGATTATCAAAAAGGATC
TTCACCTAGATCCTTTTAAATTAAAAATGAAGTTTTAAATCAATCTAAAGTATATATGAGTAAACTTGGT
CTGACAGTTACCAATGCTTAATCAGTGAGGCACCTATCTCAGCGATCTGTCTATTTCGTTCATCCATAGT
TGCCTGACTCCCCGTCGTGTAGATAACTACGATACGGGAGGGCTTACCATCTGGCCCCAGTGCTGCAATG
ATACCGCGAGACCCACGCTCACCGGCTCCAGATTTATCAGCAATAAACCAGCCAGCCGGAAGGGCCGAGC
GCAGAAGTGGTCCTGCAACTTTATCCGCCTCCATCCAGTCTATTAATTGTTGCCGGGAAGCTAGAGTAAG
TAGTTCGCCAGTTAATAGTTTGCGCAACGTTGTTGCCATTGCTACAGGCATCGTGGTGTCACGCTCGTCG
TTTGGTATGGCTTCATTCAGCTCCGGTTCCCAACGATCAAGGCGAGTTACATGATCCCCCATGTTGTGCA
AAAAAGCGGTTAGCTCCTTCGGTCCTCCGATCGTTGTCAGAAGTAAGTTGGCCGCAGTGTTATCACTCAT
GGTTATGGCAGCACTGCATAATTCTCTTACTGTCATGCCATCCGTAAGATGCTTTTCTGTGACTGGTGAG
TACTCAACCAAGTCATTCTGAGAATAGTGTATGCGGCGACCGAGTTGCTCTTGCCCGGCGTCAATACGGG
ATAATACCGCGCCACATAGCAGAACTTTAAAAGTGCTCATCATTGGAAAACGTTCTTCGGGGCGAAAACT
CTCAAGGATCTTACCGCTGTTGAGATCCAGTTCGATGTAACCCACTCGTGCACCCAACTGATCTTCAGCA
TCTTTTACTTTCACCAGCGTTTCTGGGTGAGCAAAAACAGGAAGGCAAAATGCCGCAAAAAAGGGAATAA
GGGCGACACGGAAATGTTGAATACTCATACTCTTCCTTTTTCAATATTATTGAAGCATTTATCAGGGTTA
TTGTCTCATGAGCGGATACATATTTGAATGTATTTAGAAAAATAAACAAATAGGGGTTCCGCGCACATTT
CCCCGAAAAGTGCCACCTG
[124 nt withheld, positions 8560-8683]
C
[91 nt withheld, positions 8685-8775]
A
[49 nt withheld, positions 8777-8825]
CCTTTGACGTTGGAGTCCACGTTCTTT
[37 nt withheld, positions 8853-8889]
ACCCTATCTCGGTCTATTCTTTTGATTTATAAGGGATTTTGCCGATTTCGGCCTATTGGTTAAAAAATGA
GCTGATTTAACAAAAATTTAACGCGAATTTTAACAAAATATTAACGTTTACAATTTCCCATTCGCCATTC
AGGCTGCGCAACTGTTGGGAAGGGCGATCGGTGCGGGCCTCTTCGCTATTACGCCA
Features (pLannotate 1.2.2; 15 found; start..end, strand, type, name):
    329..453     +  CDS            lef2: baculovirus late expression factor 2
    491..1096    +  CDS            ORF603: baculovirus ORF603 protein
   1167..2972    -  CDS            GUS: β-glucuronidase; uidA (or gusA) from E. coli
   2987..3302    -  promoter       p6.9 promoter: Autographa californica p6.9; baculovirus late basic protein promoter
   3317..3408    +  promoter       polyhedrin promoter: polh from Autographa californica; promoter for the baculovirus polyhedrin gene
   3469..4122    +  CDS            GST26_SCHJA: Experimental evidence at protein level: Swiss-Prot protein existence level 1. GST isoenzymes appear to play a central role in the parasite detoxification system. Other functions are also suspected including a role in increasing the solubility of haematin in the parasite gut. From Schistosoma japonicum (Blood fluke).
   4222..5106    +  CDS            LRRK2 (fragment): LRRK2_HUMAN - Also known as PARK8. Experimental evidence at protein level: Swiss-Prot protein existence level 1. Serine/threonine-protein kinase which phosphorylates a broad range of proteins involved in multiple processes such as neuronal plasticity, autophagy, and vesicle trafficking (PubMed:20949042, PubMed:22012985, PubMed:26824392, PubMed:29125462, PubMed:28720718, PubMed:29127255, PubMed:30398148, PubMed:29212815, PubMed:30635421, PubMed:21850687, PubMed:23395371, PubMed:17114044, PubMed:24687852, PubMed:26014385, PubMed:25201882). Is a key regulator of RAB GTPases by regulating the GTP/
   5135..5152    +  CDS            9xHis (fragment): 9xHis affinity tag
   5189..6546    +  misc_recomb    baculovirus recombination region (ORF1629): contains part of ORF1629
   6544..6621    -  CDS            P61 (fragment): P78_NPVAC - Experimental evidence at protein level: Swiss-Prot protein existence level 1. Plays a role in the transport of the nucleocapsids from the cytoplasm toward the host nucleus together with the host actin- polymerizing Arp2/3 complex. From Autographa californica nuclear polyhedrosis virus (AcMNPV).
   6809..7397    -  rep_origin     ori: high-copy-number ColE1/pMB1/pBR322/pUC origin of replication
   7568..8428    -  CDS            AmpR: β-lactamase; bla; confers resistance to ampicillin, carbenicillin, and related antibiotics
   8429..8533    -  promoter       AmpR promoter: bla
   8560..9015    +  rep_origin     f1 ori (sequence partly withheld): f1 bacteriophage origin of replication; arrow indicates direction of (+) strand synthesis
   9020..1       -  CDS            lacZα (fragment) (across the origin): LacZα fragment of β-galactosidase; lacZ fragment
