[The description below was written by a language model from this plasmid's Addgene catalogue record and pLannotate feature annotations shown in this document.]
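Description:
LRRK2_1867_2161_F1908A_F2079G is a 9,085 bp baculovirus transfer plasmid built on the pEMB017 backbone (Emerald) for producing a fragment of human LRRK2 in insect cells. It is maintained in E. coli as a high-copy plasmid through a ColE1/pUC-type origin and selected with ampicillin via the β-lactamase gene. An f1 origin and a residual lacZα fragment are also annotated.

The expression cassette sits between baculoviral flanking sequences, lef2/ORF603 on one side and the ORF1629 recombination region on the other. These flanks allow homologous recombination with baculovirus genomic DNA to generate recombinant virus. Within them, the very late polyhedrin (polH) promoter drives a Schistosoma japonicum GST coding sequence followed by the LRRK2 fragment. This fragment covers residues 1867–2161, a region that lies in the kinase portion of the protein, and carries the substitutions F1908A and F2079G. The catalogue lists a backbone-encoded N-terminal GST-TEV tag and an N-terminal His-TEV tag on the insert, so the affinity handles should be removable by TEV protease. The feature table, however, places a short His-tag annotation downstream of the LRRK2 fragment and does not annotate an N-terminal one, and the record does not resolve whether this downstream tag is translated as part of the fusion.

A divergently oriented p6.9 late promoter drives E. coli β-glucuronidase (GUS), which provides a reporter for identifying recombinant virus. The record does not state the purpose of the two point mutations. The design is consistent with making purified recombinant LRRK2 domain protein for biochemical or structural work related to Parkinson's disease research.
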