Addgene plasmid #40414: LRRK2_1867_2161_F1908A_F2079G
Depositing lab: Michael J Fox Foundation MJFF. Depositing organization: Michael J Fox Foundation.
Backbone
  Vector backbone: pEMB017
  Backbone manufacturer: Emerald
  Vector type: Baculovirus
Growth in bacteria
  Bacterial resistance: Ampicillin, 100 μg/mL
  Growth temperature: 37°C
  Growth strain: Top10
  Copy number: High Copy
Gene/Insert
  Gene/Insert name: LRRK2
  Species: H. sapiens (human)
  Mutation: aa1867_2161; F1908A, F2079G
  Entrez Gene: LRRK2 (a.k.a. AURA17, DARDARIN, PARK8, RIPK7, ROCO2)
  Promoter: polH
  Tag / fusion protein: HisTev (N terminal on insert); GST-Tev (N terminal on backbone)
  Cloning method: Restriction Enzyme; 5′ cloning site BamHI (destroyed during cloning); 3′ cloning site HindIII (destroyed during cloning)
  Sequencing primers: 5′ DSP2466For:GAATTTCGTCGACAGATC; 3′ DSP2466Rev:AATAACCCGGATCAGCTT
Terms and licenses: Academic/Nonprofit Terms; Industry Terms
How to cite: LRRK2_1867_2161_F1908A_F2079G was a gift from Michael J Fox Foundation MJFF (Addgene plasmid # 40414 ; http://n2t.net/addgene:40414 ; RRID:Addgene_40414)
