>Addgene plasmid #40414 | LRRK2_1867_2161_F1908A_F2079G | addgene partial sequence | sequence record 53133 | DSP2466Rev 5'-AATAACCCGGATCAGCTT-3'
GTGGTGGTGGTGGTGGTGCTCGAGTGCTTACTAAAGCTTATCATCAGTTATGGTGAGTAGCAACCATACA
TTCCACGATAACATTCTTAGGCAGGAGAATACGGCGAGTCAGACAGACGAGTTCAGCGCTGTTAAGGATG
TCGAACACTTGAGCAGAGGTTGGACGTTCCTGAGGGTTTTCTTTAAGGCACTGTTTGATGAGCTTCTCTA
CCATCGGCCACGGAGCGCAACCGTATTCTTTAACCGGGTCTGGCAGCTTGCCCTGGATTTCCAGTTCGTC
GAATTCGTTAGGGCCCTTCAGACCTTCTACGATACGGCCGCCGGTAGTCAGGATATCGTACAGGAGCAGA
CCGAACGAGTAAACGTCAGCTTGCTGGTTGTAAATAACGTTGCCACGAGCCACTTCTGGAGCACGGAAAC
CCGGCGTACCTTCGCTTGTTTTAATGCCCATGCGGCAGCAGTACTGCGCAATACCATAGTCTGCAATCTT
AGCGATGATGGCAGCGTTCGGGTACAGAGTAAACAGCAGTACATTATGAGGTTTCAGGTCGCGATAAATG
ATCATTGCAGAATGAAGATAACGCAGGCCGTCAGCTACATGCAGAGCGATACGATGCTGCAGAGTACGGG
TCAGAGAAGCCTTGTCCTGCTGCAGCAGGCGGTCGAGAGAGCCCTTGGATGCCAGCTCCATCACCAGCAT
ACGAGGACGGATGCCAGCGGCCAGCAGGGAGATGAGGCTCGGATGGTGCAGATGACACAGAACGACCAGT
TCCTGACGGAGCAGACGGAGCGAGGTGTGCTTGTTAGCGATCTTTACGGCGACTTCTTCGCCTTCATAAG
CAGCACGGTATACGGAGCCGAAAGAGCCGTCGCCGAGCAGGAATTCTGGAGCTTGTTCAAATTCGAGCTC
ATCGTTGTTGAGCATGATGTTGGATCCGCCCTGGAAATACAGGTTCTCCTCCAGCACAGCGGCAGCTGAC
CCGG
