>Addgene plasmid #40414 | LRRK2_1867_2161_F1908A_F2079G | addgene partial sequence | sequence record 53134 | DSP2466For 5'-GAATTTCGTCGACAGATC-3'
AATAAATAAGTATTTTACTGTTTTCGTAACAGTTTTGTAATAAAAAAACCTATAAATATAGGATCTATGC
ACCACCATCACCACCATCACCACGAGAACCTTTATTTCCAAGGATCAATGGCACCGATCCTGGGGTATTG
GAAGATCAAGGGCCTAGTGCAGCCCACTCGTCTGCTCCTGGAGTACCTAGAAGAGAAGTATGAGGAGCAC
CTTTATGAGCGGGACGAGGGTGACAAGTGGCGCAATAAGAAATTCGAGCTAGGCTTGGAATTCCCCAATC
TGCCTTATTACATCGATGGCGACGTTAAGTTGACTCAGTCCATGGCCATCATCCGCTACATCGCCGACAA
GCACAATATGCTAGGCGGGTGCCCGAAGGAGCGAGCTGAGATCTCTATGTTGGAAGGGGCCGTGCTGGAT
ATCCGCTACGGCGTGAGCCGCATTGCATACTCAAAGGATTTCGAGACCCTCAAGGTTGACTTCCTGTCAA
AGCTGCCTGAAATGCTAAAGATGTTCGAAGACCGTCTCTGTCATAAGACCTACCTGAACGGGGACCACGT
GACACACCCGGACTTTATGTTGTATGACGCTCTGGACGTCGTGCTTTATATGGACCCTATGTGCCTGGAC
GCTTTTCCCAAACTAGTGTGTTTCAAGAAACGTATCGAAGCTATCCCTCAGATTGATAAGTACCTGAAGT
CCTCAAAGTACATCGCCTGGCCCCTTCAAGGTTGGCAAGCCACATTTGGCGGTGGCGACCATCCTCCCAA
GTCAGA
